>Addgene plasmid #214733 | pAAV CMV-DIO-(mCherry-U6)-shRNA(scrambled) | addgene full sequence | sequence record 434470 | Addgene NGS Result
CCTGCAGGCAGCTGCGCGCTCGCTCGCTCACTGAGGCCGCCCGGGCGTCGGGCGACCTTTGGTCGCCCGG
CCTCAGTGAGCGAGCGAGCGCGCAGAGAGGGAGTGGCCAACTCCATCACTAGGGGTTCCTGCGGCCGCAC
GCGTCTAGTTATTAATAGTAATCAATTACGGGGTCATTAGTTCATAGCCCATATATGGAGTTCCGCGTTA
CATAACTTACGGTAAATGGCCCGCCTGGCTGACCGCCCAACGACCCCCGCCCATTGACGTCAATAATGAC
GTATGTTCCCATAGTAACGCCAATAGGGACTTTCCATTGACGTCAATGGGTGGAGTATTTACGGTAAACT
GCCCACTTGGCAGTACATCAAGTGTATCATATGCCAAGTACGCCCCCTATTGACGTCAATGACGGTAAAT
GGCCCGCCTGGCATTATGCCCAGTACATGACCTTATGGGACTTTCCTACTTGGCAGTACATCTACGTATT
AGTCATCGCTATTACCATGGTGATGCGGTTTTGGCAGTACATCAATGGGCGTGGATAGCGGTTTGACTCA
CGGGGATTTCCAAGTCTCCACCCCATTGACGTCAATGGGAGTTTGTTTTGGCACCAAAATCAACGGGACT
TTCCAAAATGTCGTAACAACTCCGCCCCATTGACGCAAATGGGCGGTAGGCGTGTACGGTGGGAGGTCTA
TATAAGCAGAGCTCGTTTAGTGAACCGTCAGATCGCCTGGAGACGCCATCCACGCTGTTTTGACCTCCAT
AGAAGACACCGGGACCGATCCAGCCTCCGCGGATTCGAATCCCGGCCGGGAACGGTGCATTGGAACGCGG
ATTCCCCGTGCCAAGAGTGACGTAAGTACCGCCTATAGAGTCTATAGGCCCACAAAAAATGCTTTCTTCT
TTTAATATACTTTTTTGTTTATCTTATTTCTAATACTTTCCCTAATCTCTTTCTTTCAGGGCAATAATGA
TACAATGTATCATGCCTCTTTGCACCATTCTAAAGAATAACAGTGATAATTTCTGGGTTAAGGCAATAGC
AATATTTCTGCATATAAATATTTCTGCATATAAATTGTAACTGATGTAAGAGGTTTCATATTGCTAATAG
CAGCTACAATCCAGCTACCATTCTGCTTTTATTTTATGGTTGGGATAAGGCTGGATTATTCTGAGTCCAA
GCTAGGCCCTTTTGCTAATCATGTTCATACCTCTTATCTTCCTCCCACAGCTCCTGGGCAACGTGCTGGT
CTGTGTGCTGGCCCATCACTTTGGCAAAGAATTGGGATTCTAGAGTCGACTCCGGAATAACTTCGTATAG
GATACTTTATACGAAGTTATGCAGAATGGTAGCTGGATTGTAGCTGCTATTAGCAATATGAAACCTCTTA
ATAACTTCGTATAGCATACATTATACGAAGTTATTTTCGTCCTTTCCACAAGATATATAAAGCCAAGAAA
TCGAAATACTTTCAAGTTACGGTAAGCATATGATAGTCCATTTTAAAACATAATTTTAAAACTGCAAACT
ACCCAAGAAATTATTACTTTCTACGTCACGTATTTTGTACTAATATCTTTGTGTTTACAGTCAAATTAAT
TCCAATTATCTCTCTAACAGCCTTGTATCGTATATGCAAATATGAAGGAATCATGGGAAATAGGCCCTCG
GATCCTTACTTGTACAGCTCGTCCATGCCGCCGGTGGAGTGGCGGCCCTCGGCGCGTTCGTACTGTTCCA
CGATGGTGTAGTCCTCGTTGTGGGAGGTGATGTCCAACTTGATGTTGACGTTGTAGGCGCCGGGCAGCTG
CACGGGCTTCTTGGCCTTGTAGGTGGTCTTGACCTCAGCGTCGTAGTGGCCGCCGTCCTTCAGCTTCAGC
CTCTGCTTGATCTCGCCCTTCAGGGCGCCGTCCTCGGGGTACATCCGCTCGGAGGAGGCCTCCCAGCCCA
TGGTCTTCTTCTGCATTACGGGGCCGTCGGAGGGGAAGTTGGTGCCGCGCAGCTTCACCTTGTAGATGAA
CTCGCCGTCCTGCAGGGAGGAGTCCTGGGTCACGGTCACCACGCCGCCGTCCTCGAAGTTCATCACGCGC
TCCCACTTGAAGCCCTCGGGGAAGGACAGCTTCAAGTAGTCGGGGATGTCGGCGGGGTGCTTCACGTAGG
CCTTGGAGCCGTACATGAACTGAGGGGACAGGATGTCCCAGGCGAAGGGCAGGGGGCCACCCTTGGTCAC
CTTCAGCTTGGCGGTCTGGGTGCCCTCGTAGGGGCGGCCCTCGCCCTCGCCCTCGATCTCGAACTCGTGG
CCGTTCACGGAGCCCTCCATGTGCACCTTGAAGCGCATGAACTCCTTGATGATGGCCATGTTATACTCCT
CGCCCTTGCTCACCATGGTGGCGCTAGCATAACTTCGTATAAAGTATCCTATACGAAGTTATTTGCCTTA
ACCCAGAAATTATCACTGTTATTCTTTAGAATGGTGCAAAGAATAACTTCGTATAATGTATGCTATACGA
AGTTATCACCGGCCTAAGGTTAAGTCGCCCTCGTTCAAGAGACGAGGGCGACTTAACCTTAGGCTTTTTT
AATTCACTAGTAATCAACCTCTGGATTACAAAATTTGTGAAAGATTGACTGGTATTCTTAACTATGTTGC
TCCTTTTACGCTATGTGGATACGCTGCTTTAATGCCTTTGTATCATGCTATTGCTTCCCGTATGGCTTTC
ATTTTCTCCTCCTTGTATAAATCCTGGTTGCTGTCTCTTTATGAGGAGTTGTGGCCCGTTGTCAGGCAAC
GTGGCGTGGTGTGCACTGTGTTTGCTGACGCAACCCCCACTGGTTGGGGCATTGCCACCACCTGTCAGCT
CCTTTCCGGGACTTTCGCTTTCCCCCTCCCTATTGCCACGGCGGAACTCATCGCCGCCTGCCTTGCCCGC
TGCTGGACAGGGGCTCGGCTGTTGGGCACTGACAATTCCGTGGTGTTGTCGGGGAAATCATCGTCCTTTC
CTTGGCTGCTCGCCTATGTTGCCACCTGGATTCTGCGCGGGACGTCCTTCTGCTACGTCCCTTCGGCCCT
CAATCCAGCGGACCTTCCTTCCCGCGGCCTGCTGCCGGCTCTGCGGCCTCTTCCGCGTCTTCGCCTTCGC
CCTCAGACGAGTCGGATCTCCCTTTGGGCCGCCTCCCCGCATCGATACCGAGCGCTGCTCGAGAGATCTA
CGGGTGGCATCCCTGTGACCCCTCCCCAGTGCCTCTCCTGGCCCTGGAAGTTGCCACTCCAGTGCCCACC
AGCCTTGTCCTAATAAAATTAAGTTGCATCATTTTGTCTGACTAGGTGTCCTTCTATAATATTATGGGGT
GGAGGGGGGTGGTATGGAGCAAGGGGCAAGTTGGGAAGACAACCTGTAGGGCCTGCGGGGTCTATTGGGA
ACCAAGCTGGAGTGCAGTGGCACAATCTTGGCTCACTGCAATCTCCGCCTCCTGGGTTCAAGCGATTCTC
CTGCCTCAGCCTCCCGAGTTGTTGGGATTCCAGGCATGCATGACCAGGCTCAGCTAATTTTTGTTTTTTT
GGTAGAGACGGGGTTTCACCATATTGGCCAGGCTGGTCTCCAACTCCTAATCTCAGGTGATCTACCCACC
TTGGCCTCCCAAATTGCTGGGATTACAGGCGTGAACCACTGCTCCCTTCCCTGTCCTTCTGATTTTGTAG
GTAACCACGTGCGGACCGAGCGGCCGCAGGAACCCCTAGTGATGGAGTTGGCCACTCCCTCTCTGCGCGC
TCGCTCGCTCACTGAGGCCGGGCGACCAAAGGTCGCCCGACGCCCGGGCTTTGCCCGGGCGGCCTCAGTG
AGCGAGCGAGCGCGCAGCTGCCTGCAGGGGCGCCTGATGCGGTATTTTCTCCTTACGCATCTGTGCGGTA
TTTCACACCGCATA
[95 nt withheld, positions 3935-4029]
T
[46 nt withheld, positions 4031-4076]
C
[141 nt withheld, positions 4078-4218]
CCTTTGACGTTGGAGTCCACGTTCTTT
[37 nt withheld, positions 4246-4282]
ACTCTATCTCGGGCTATTCTTTTGATTTATAAGGGATTTTGCCGATTTCGGTCTATTGGTTAAAAAATGA
GCTGATTTAACAAAAATTTAACGCGAATTTTAACAAAATATTAACGTTTACAATTTTATGGTGCACTCTC
AGTACAATCTGCTCTGATGCCGCATAGTTAAGCCAGCCCCGACACCCGCCAACACCCGCTGACGCGCCCT
GACGGGCTTGTCTGCTCCCGGCATCCGCTTACAGACAAGCTGTGACCGTCTCCGGGAGCTGCATGTGTCA
GAGGTTTTCACCGTCATCACCGAAACGCGCGAGACGAAAGGGCCTCGTGATACGCCTATTTTTATAGGTT
AATGTCATGATAATAATGGTTTCTTAGACGTCAGGTGGCACTTTTCGGGGAAATGTGCGCGGAACCCCTA
TTTGTTTATTTTTCTAAATACATTCAAATATGTATCCGCTCATGAGACAATAACCCTGATAAATGCTTCA
ATAATATTGAAAAAGGAAGAGTATGAGTATTCAACATTTCCGTGTCGCCCTTATTCCCTTTTTTGCGGCA
TTTTGCCTTCCTGTTTTTGCTCACCCAGAAACGCTGGTGAAAGTAAAAGATGCTGAAGATCAGTTGGGTG
CACGAGTGGGTTACATCGAACTGGATCTCAACAGCGGTAAGATCCTTGAGAGTTTTCGCCCCGAAGAACG
TTTTCCAATGATGAGCACTTTTAAAGTTCTGCTATGTGGCGCGGTATTATCCCGTATTGACGCCGGGCAA
GAGCAACTCGGTCGCCGCATACACTATTCTCAGAATGACTTGGTTGAGTACTCACCAGTCACAGAAAAGC
ATCTTACGGATGGCATGACAGTAAGAGAATTATGCAGTGCTGCCATAACCATGAGTGATAACACTGCGGC
CAACTTACTTCTGACAACGATCGGAGGACCGAAGGAGCTAACCGCTTTTTTGCACAACATGGGGGATCAT
GTAACTCGCCTTGATCGTTGGGAACCGGAGCTGAATGAAGCCATACCAAACGACGAGCGTGACACCACGA
TGCCTGTAGCAATGGCAACAACGTTGCGCAAACTATTAACTGGCGAACTACTTACTCTAGCTTCCCGGCA
ACAATTAATAGACTGGATGGAGGCGGATAAAGTTGCAGGACCACTTCTGCGCTCGGCCCTTCCGGCTGGC
TGGTTTATTGCTGATAAATCTGGAGCCGGTGAGCGTGGGTCTCGCGGTATCATTGCAGCACTGGGGCCAG
ATGGTAAGCCCTCCCGTATCGTAGTTATCTACACGACGGGGAGTCAGGCAACTATGGATGAACGAAATAG
ACAGATCGCTGAGATAGGTGCCTCACTGATTAAGCATTGGTAACTGTCAGACCAAGTTTACTCATATATA
CTTTAGATTGATTTAAAACTTCATTTTTAATTTAAAAGGATCTAGGTGAAGATCCTTTTTGATAATCTCA
TGACCAAAATCCCTTAACGTGAGTTTTCGTTCCACTGAGCGTCAGACCCCGTAGAAAAGATCAAAGGATC
TTCTTGAGATCCTTTTTTTCTGCGCGTAATCTGCTGCTTGCAAACAAAAAAACCACCGCTACCAGCGGTG
GTTTGTTTGCCGGATCAAGAGCTACCAACTCTTTTTCCGAAGGTAACTGGCTTCAGCAGAGCGCAGATAC
CAAATACTGTTCTTCTAGTGTAGCCGTAGTTAGGCCACCACTTCAAGAACTCTGTAGCACCGCCTACATA
CCTCGCTCTGCTAATCCTGTTACCAGTGGCTGCTGCCAGTGGCGATAAGTCGTGTCTTACCGGGTTGGAC
TCAAGACGATAGTTACCGGATAAGGCGCAGCGGTCGGGCTGAACGGGGGGTTCGTGCACACAGCCCAGCT
TGGAGCGAACGACCTACACCGAACTGAGATACCTACAGCGTGAGCTATGAGAAAGCGCCACGCTTCCCGA
AGGGAGAAAGGCGGACAGGTATCCGGTAAGCGGCAGGGTCGGAACAGGAGAGCGCACGAGGGAGCTTCCA
GGGGGAAACGCCTGGTATCTTTATAGTCCTGTCGGGTTTCGCCACCTCTGACTTGAGCGTCGATTTTTGT
GATGCTCGTCAGGGGGGCGGAGCCTATGGAAAAACGCCAGCAACGCGGCCTTTTTACGGTTCCTGGCCTT
TTGCTGGCCTTTTGCTCACATGT
Features (pLannotate 1.2.2; 25 found; start..end, strand, type, name):
     12..39      +  repeat_region  AAV2 ITR (fragment): inverted terminal repeat of adeno-associated virus serotype 2 inverted
     68..95      +  repeat_region  AAV2 ITR (fragment): inverted terminal repeat of adeno-associated virus serotype 2 inverted
    206..509     +  enhancer       CMV enhancer: human cytomegalovirus immediate early enhancer
    510..713     +  promoter       CMV promoter: human cytomegalovirus (CMV) immediate early promoter
    862..889     +  intron         CMV intron (fragment): modified intron A from human cytomegalovirus (CMV)
    894..1240    +  intron         β-globin intron (fragment): internally truncated intron from human β-globin
   1244..1291    +  CDS            HBB (fragment): HBB_COLGU - Experimental evidence at transcript level: Swiss-Prot protein existence level 2. Involved in oxygen transport from the lung to the various peripheral tissues. From Colobus guereza (Mantled guereza) (Eastern black-and-white colobus monkey).
   1317..1350    +  protein_bind   lox2272: Cre-mediated recombination occurs in the 8-bp core sequence (GGATACTT). lox2272 sites are compatible with each other, but incompatible with loxP or loxN sites (Lee and Saito, 1988). Cre recombinase
   1351..1400    -  intron         β-globin intron (fragment): internally truncated intron from human β-globin
   1401..1434    +  protein_bind   loxP: Cre-mediated recombination occurs in the 8-bp core sequence (GCATACAT). Cre recombinase
   1439..1679    -  promoter       U6 promoter: RNA polymerase III promoter for human U6 snRNA
   1687..2396    -  CDS            mCherry (fragment): monomeric derivative of DsRed fluorescent protein (Shaner et al., 2004) mammalian codon-optimized
   2409..2442    -  protein_bind   lox2272: Cre-mediated recombination occurs in the 8-bp core sequence (GGATACTT). lox2272 sites are compatible with each other, but incompatible with loxP or loxN sites (Lee and Saito, 1988). Cre recombinase
   2443..2492    -  intron         β-globin intron (fragment): internally truncated intron from human β-globin
   2493..2526    -  protein_bind   loxP: Cre-mediated recombination occurs in the 8-bp core sequence (GCATACAT). Cre recombinase
   2602..3190    +  misc_feature   WPRE: woodchuck hepatitis virus posttranscriptional regulatory element
   3222..3698    +  polyA_signal   hGH poly(A) signal: human growth hormone polyadenylation signal
   3738..3878    +  repeat_region  AAV2 ITR: inverted terminal repeat of adeno-associated virus serotype 2 inverted
   3883..3934    -  misc_feature   bom (fragment): basis of mobility region from pBR322
   3953..4408    +  rep_origin     f1 ori (sequence partly withheld): f1 bacteriophage origin of replication; arrow indicates direction of (+) strand synthesis
   4409..4458    -  misc_feature   bom (fragment): basis of mobility region from pBR322
   4560..4595    -  CDS            rop (fragment): Rop protein, which maintains plasmids at low copy number; rop
   4690..4794    +  promoter       AmpR promoter: bla
   4795..5655    +  CDS            AmpR: β-lactamase; bla; confers resistance to ampicillin, carbenicillin, and related antibiotics
   5826..6414    +  rep_origin     ori: high-copy-number ColE1/pMB1/pBR322/pUC origin of replication
