[The description below was written by a language model from this plasmid's Addgene catalogue record and pLannotate feature annotations shown in this document.]
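Description:
pAAV CMV-DIO-(mCherry-U6)-shRNA(scrambled) is an adeno-associated virus transfer plasmid built on the PX552 backbone and designed for Cre-dependent expression of a fluorescent marker together with a control short hairpin RNA. It is propagated in bacteria through a high-copy ColE1/pUC-type origin with ampicillin selection (AmpR under its own bla promoter) and also carries an f1 phage origin. The payload lies between AAV2 inverted terminal repeats, which allow it to be packaged into recombinant AAV particles. The left ITR is annotated only as short fragments in the sequencing result, whereas the right one is detected in full.

Within the ITRs, a CMV enhancer/promoter followed by chimeric CMV/β-globin intron sequence drives transcription towards a double-floxed inverted (DIO) cassette bounded by paired lox2272 and loxP sites in opposing orientations. The mCherry coding sequence and a human U6 RNA polymerase III promoter both sit inside this cassette in antisense orientation. Cre recombination inverts and locks the segment. This places mCherry in sense orientation behind CMV, with the WPRE and hGH polyadenylation signal downstream to enhance and terminate the transcript. Inversion also turns U6 to face outward past the lox sites, presumably towards the hairpin, so that shRNA expression is likewise restricted to Cre-positive cells. However, the shRNA itself is not annotated in the feature table and its sequence is listed as unspecified.

The insert is recorded as a scrambled version of an anti-Crh shRNA. The construct therefore serves as the non-targeting control for Cre-dependent Crh knockdown experiments, labelling infected, Cre-expressing cells with mCherry.
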