Addgene plasmid #214733: pAAV CMV-DIO-(mCherry-U6)-shRNA(scrambled)
Purpose: Expresses mCherry protein in infected and cre positive cells
Depositing lab: Félix Leroy. Depositing organization: Instituto de Neurociencias de Alicante. Publication: Corticotropin-releasing hormone signaling from prefrontal cortex to lateral septum suppresses interaction with familiar mice. de Leon Reyes NS, Sierra Diaz P, Nogueira R, Ruiz-Pino A, Nomura Y, de Solis CA, Schulkin J, Asok A, Leroy F. Cell. 2023 Sep 14;186(19):4152-4171.e31. doi: 10.1016/j.cell.2023.08.010. Epub 2023 Sep 4. PubMed 37669667.
Backbone
  Vector backbone: PX552
  Vector type: AAV
Growth in bacteria
  Bacterial resistance: Ampicillin, 100 μg/mL
  Growth temperature: 37°C
  Growth strain: NEB Stable
  Copy number: Unknown
Gene/Insert
  Gene/Insert name: anti-Crh shRNA (scrambled) / mCherry
  gRNA/shRNA sequence: Unspecified
  Species: Synthetic
  Cloning method: Restriction Enzyme; 5′ cloning site unknown (unknown if destroyed); 3′ cloning site unknown (unknown if destroyed)
  Sequencing primers: 5′ unknown
Terms and licenses: Academic/Nonprofit Terms; Industry Terms: Not Available to Industry
How to cite: pAAV CMV-DIO-(mCherry-U6)-shRNA(scrambled) was a gift from Félix Leroy (Addgene plasmid # 214733 ; http://n2t.net/addgene:214733 ; RRID:Addgene_214733)
